>Addgene plasmid #113883 | pHR-CMV-TetO2_3C-Twin-Strep | addgene full sequence | sequence record 220604 | Addgene NGS Result
CTAGAATTAATTCCGTGTATTCTATAGTGTCACCTAAATCGTATGTGTATGATACATAAGGTTATGTATT
AATTGTAGCCGCGTTCTAACGACAATATGTACAAGCCTAATTGTGTAGCATCTGGCTTACTGAAGCAGAC
CCTATCATCTCTCTCGTAAACTGCCGTCAGAGTCGGTTTGGTTGGACGAACCTTCTGAGTTTCTGGTAAC
GCCGTCCCGCACCCGGAAATGGTCAGCGAACCAATCAGCAGGGTCATCGCTAGCCAGATCCTCTACGCCG
GACGCATCGTGGCCGGCATCACCGGCGCCACAGGTGCGGTTGCTGGCGCCTATATCGCCGACATCACCGA
TGGGGAAGATCGGGCTCGCCACTTCGGGCTCATGAGCGCTTGTTTCGGCGTGGGTATGGTGGCAGGCCCC
GTGGCCGGGGGACTGTTGGGCGCCATCTCCTTGCATGCACCATTCCTTGCGGCGGCGGTGCTCAACGGCC
TCAACCTACTACTGGGCTGCTTCCTAATGCAGGAGTCGCATAAGGGAGAGCGTCGAATGGTGCACTCTCA
GTACAATCTGCTCTGATGCCGCATAGTTAAGCCAGCCCCGACACCCGCCAACACCCGCTGACGCGCCCTG
ACGGGCTTGTCTGCTCCCGGCATCCGCTTACAGACAAGCTGTGACCGTCTCCGGGAGCTGCATGTGTCAG
AGGTTTTCACCGTCATCACCGAAACGCGCGAGACGAAAGGGCCTCGTGATACGCCTATTTTTATAGGTTA
ATGTCATGATAATAATGGTTTCTTAGACGTCAGGTGGCACTTTTCGGGGAAATGTGCGCGGAACCCCTAT
TTGTTTATTTTTCTAAATACATTCAAATATGTATCCGCTCATGAGACAATAACCCTGATAAATGCTTCAA
TAATATTGAAAAAGGAAGAGTATGAGTATTCAACATTTCCGTGTCGCCCTTATTCCCTTTTTTGCGGCAT
TTTGCCTTCCTGTTTTTGCTCACCCAGAAACGCTGGTGAAAGTAAAAGATGCTGAAGATCAGTTGGGTGC
ACGAGTGGGTTACATCGAACTGGATCTCAACAGCGGTAAGATCCTTGAGAGTTTTCGCCCCGAAGAACGT
TTTCCAATGATGAGCACTTTTAAAGTTCTGCTATGTGGCGCGGTATTATCCCGTATTGACGCCGGGCAAG
AGCAACTCGGTCGCCGCATACACTATTCTCAGAATGACTTGGTTGAGTACTCACCAGTCACAGAAAAGCA
TCTTACGGATGGCATGACAGTAAGAGAATTATGCAGTGCTGCCATAACCATGAGTGATAACACTGCGGCC
AACTTACTTCTGACAACGATCGGAGGACCGAAGGAGCTAACCGCTTTTTTGCACAACATGGGGGATCATG
TAACTCGCCTTGATCGTTGGGAACCGGAGCTGAATGAAGCCATACCAAACGACGAGCGTGACACCACGAT
GCCTGTAGCAATGGCAACAACGTTGCGCAAACTATTAACTGGCGAACTACTTACTCTAGCTTCCCGGCAA
CAATTAATAGACTGGATGGAGGCGGATAAAGTTGCAGGACCACTTCTGCGCTCGGCCCTTCCGGCTGGCT
GGTTTATTGCTGATAAATCTGGAGCCGGTGAGCGTGGGTCTCGCGGTATCATTGCAGCACTGGGGCCAGA
TGGTAAGCCCTCCCGTATCGTAGTTATCTACACGACGGGGAGTCAGGCAACTATGGATGAACGAAATAGA
CAGATCGCTGAGATAGGTGCCTCACTGATTAAGCATTGGTAACTGTCAGACCAAGTTTACTCATATATAC
TTTAGATTGATTTAAAACTTCATTTTTAATTTAAAAGGATCTAGGTGAAGATCCTTTTTGATAATCTCAT
GACCAAAATCCCTTAACGTGAGTTTTCGTTCCACTGAGCGTCAGACCCCGTAGAAAAGATCAAAGGATCT
TCTTGAGATCCTTTTTTTCTGCGCGTAATCTGCTGCTTGCAAACAAAAAAACCACCGCTACCAGCGGTGG
TTTGTTTGCCGGATCAAGAGCTACCAACTCTTTTTCCGAAGGTAACTGGCTTCAGCAGAGCGCAGATACC
AAATACTGTTCTTCTAGTGTAGCCGTAGTTAGGCCACCACTTCAAGAACTCTGTAGCACCGCCTACATAC
CTCGCTCTGCTAATCCTGTTACCAGTGGCTGCTGCCAGTGGCGATAAGTCGTGTCTTACCGGGTTGGACT
CAAGACGATAGTTACCGGATAAGGCGCAGCGGTCGGGCTGAACGGGGGGTTCGTGCACACAGCCCAGCTT
GGAGCGAACGACCTACACCGAACTGAGATACCTACAGCGTGAGCTATGAGAAAGCGCCACGCTTCCCGAA
GGGAGAAAGGCGGACAGGTATCCGGTAAGCGGCAGGGTCGGAACAGGAGAGCGCACGAGGGAGCTTCCAG
GGGGAAACGCCTGGTATCTTTATAGTCCTGTCGGGTTTCGCCACCTCTGACTTGAGCGTCGATTTTTGTG
ATGCTCGTCAGGGGGGCGGAGCCTATGGAAAAACGCCAGCAACGCGGCCTTTTTACGGTTCCTGGCCTTT
TGCTGGCCTTTTGCTCACATGTTCTTTCCTGCGTTATCCCCTGATTCTGTGGATAACCGTATTACCGCCT
TTGAGTGAGCTGATACCGCTCGCCGCAGCCGAACGACCGAGCGCAGCGAGTCAGTGAGCGAGGAAGCGGA
AGAGCGCCCAATACGCAAACCGCCTCTCCCCGCGCGTTGGCCGATTCATTAATGCAGCTGTGGAATGTGT
GTCAGTTAGGGTGTGGAAAGTCCCCAGGCTCCCCAGCAGGCAGAAGTATGCAAAGCATGCATCTCAATTA
GTCAGCAACCAGGTGTGGAAAGTCCCCAGGCTCCCCAGCAGGCAGAAGTATGCAAAGCATGCATCTCAAT
TAGTCAGCAACCATAGTCCCGCCCCTAACTCCGCCCATCCCGCCCCTAACTCCGCCCAGTTCCGCCCATT
CTCCGCCCCATGGCTGACTAATTTTTTTTATTTATGCAGAGGCCGAGGCCGCCTCGGCCTCTGAGCTATT
CCAGAAGTAGTGAGGAGGCTTTTTTGGAGGCCTAGGCTTTTGCAAAAAGCTTGGACACAAGACAGGCTTG
CGAGATATGTTTGAGAATACCACTTTATCCCGCGTCAGGGAGAGGCAGTGCGTAAAAAGACGCGGACTCA
TGTGAAATACTGGTTTTTAGTGCGCCAGATCTCTATAATCTCGCGCAACCTATTTTCCCCTCGAACACTT
TTTAAGCCGTAGATAAACAGGCTGGGACACTTCACATGAGCGAAAAATACATCGTCACCTGGGACATGTT
GCAGATCCATGCACGTAAACTCGCAAGCCGACTGATGCCTTCTGAACAATGGAAAGGCATTATTGCCGTA
AGCCGTGGCGGTCTGTACCGGGTGCGTTACTGGCGCGTGAACTGGGTATTCGTCATGTCGATACCGTTTG
TATTTCCAGCTACGATCACGACAACCAGCGCGAGCTTAAAGTGCTGAAACGCGCAGAAGGCGATGGCGAA
GGCTTCATCGTTATTGATGACCTGGTGGATTCCGGTGGTACTGCGGTTGCGATTCGTGAAATGTATCCAA
AAGCGCACTTTGTCACCATCTTCGCAAAACCGGCTGGTCGTCCGCTGGTTGATGACTATGTTGTTGATAT
CCCGCAAGATACCTGGATTGAACAGCCGTGGGATATGGGCGTCGTATTCGTCCCGCCAATCTCCGGTCGC
TAATCTTTTCAACGCCTGGCACTGCCGGGCGTTGTTCTTTTTAACTTCAGGCGGGTTACAATAGTTTCCA
GTAAGTATTCTGGAGGCTGCATCCATGACACAGGCAAACCTGAGCGAAACCCTGTTCAAACCCCGCTTTA
AACATCCTGAAACCTCGACGCTAGTCCGCCGCTTTAATCACGGCGCACAACCGCCTGTGCAGTCGGCCCT
TGATGGTAAAACCATCCCTCACTGGTATCGCATGATTAACCGTCTGATGTGGATCTGGCGCGGCATTGAC
CCACGCGAAATCCTCGACGTCCAGGCACGTATTGTGATGAGCGATGCCGAACGTACCGACGATGATTTAT
ACGATACGGTGATTGGCTACCGTGGCGGCAACTGGATTTATGAGTGGGCCCCGGATCTTTGTGAAGGAAC
CTTACTTCTGTGGTGTGACATAATTGGACAAACTACCTACAGAGATTTAAAGCTCTAAGGTAAATATAAA
ATTTTTAAGTGTATAATGTGTTAAACTACTGATTCTAATTGTTTGTGTATTTTAGATTCCAACCTATGGA
ACTGATGAATGGGAGCAGTGGTGGAATGCCTTTAATGAGGAAAACCTGTTTTGCTCAGAAGAAATGCCAT
CTAGTGATGATGAGGCTACTGCTGACTCTCAACATTCTACTCCTCCAAAAAAGAAGAGAAAGGTAGAAGA
CCCCAAGGACTTTCCTTCAGAATTGCTAAGTTTTTTGAGTCATGCTGTGTTTAGTAATAGAACTCTTGCT
TGCTTTGCTATTTACACCACAAAGGAAAAAGCTGCACTGCTATACAAGAAAATTATGGAAAAATATTCTG
TAACCTTTATAAGTAGGCATAACAGTTATAATCATAACATACTGTTTTTTCTTACTCCACACAGGCATAG
AGTGTCTGCTATTAATAACTATGCTCAAAAATTGTGTACCTTTAGCTTTTTAATTTGTAAAGGGGTTAAT
AAGGAATATTTGATGTATAGTGCCTTGACTAGAGATCATAATCAGCCATACCACATTTGTAGAGGTTTTA
CTTGCTTTAAAAAACCTCCCACACCTCCCCCTGAACCTGAAACATAAAATGAATGCAATTGTTGTTGTTA
ACTTGTTTATTGCAGCTTATAATGGTTACAAATAAAGCAATAGCATCACAAATTTCACAAATAAAGCATT
TTTTTCACTGCATTCTAGTTGTGGTTTGTCCAAACTCATCAATGTATCTTATCATGTCTGGATCAACTGG
ATAACTCAAGCTAACCAAAATCATCCCAAACTTCCCACCCCATACCCTATTACCACTGCCAATTACCTGT
GGTTTCATTTACTCTAAACCTGTGATTCCTCTGAATTATTTTCATTTTAAAGAAATTGTATTTGTTAAAT
ATGTACTACAAACTTAGTAGTTGGAAGGGCTAATTCACTCCCAAAGAAGACAAGATATCCTTGATCTGTG
GATCTACCACACACAAGGCTACTTCCCTGATTAGCAGAACTACACACCAGGGCCAGGGGTCAGATATCCA
CTGACCTTTGGATGGTGCTACAAGCTAGTACCAGTTGAGCCAGATAAGGTAGAAGAGGCCAATAAAGGAG
AGAACACCAGCTTGTTACACCCTGTGAGCCTGCATGGGATGGATGACCCGGAGAGAGAAGTGTTAGAGTG
GAGGTTTGACAGCCGCCTAGCATTTCATCACGTGGCCCGAGAGCTGCATCCGGAGTACTTCAAGAACTGC
TGATATCGAGCTTGCTACAAGGGACTTTCCGCTGGGGACTTTCCAGGGAGGCGTGGCCTGGGCGGGACTG
GGGAGTGGCGAGCCCTCAGATCCTGCATATAAGCAGCTGCTTTTTGCCTGTACTGGGTCTCTCTGGTTAG
ACCAGATCTGAGCCTGGGAGCTCTCTGGCTAACTAGGGAACCCACTGCTTAAGCCTCAATAAAGCTTGCC
TTGAGTGCTTCAAGTAGTGTGTGCCCGTCTGTTGTGTGACTCTGGTAACTAGAGATCCCTCAGACCCTTT
TAGTCAGTGTGGAAAATCTCTAGCAGTGGCGCCCGAACAGGGACTTGAAAGCGAAAGGGAAACCAGAGGA
GCTCTCTCGACGCAGGACTCGGCTTGCTGAAGCGCGCACGGCAAGAGGCGAGGGGCGGCGACTGGTGAGT
ACGCCAAAAATTTTGACTAGCGGAGGCTAGAAGGAGAGAGATGGGTGCGAGAGCGTCAGTATTAAGCGGG
GGAGAATTAGATCGCGATGGGAAAAAATTCGGTTAAGGCCAGGGGGAAAGAAAAAATATAAATTAAAACA
TATAGTATGGGCAAGCAGGGAGCTAGAACGATTCGCAGTTAATCCTGGCCTGTTAGAAACATCAGAAGGC
TGTAGACAAATACTGGGACAGCTACAACCATCCCTTCAGACAGGATCAGAAGAACTTAGATCATTATATA
ATACAGTAGCAACCCTCTATTGTGTGCATCAAAGGATAGAGATAAAAGACACCAAGGAAGCTTTAGACAA
GATAGAGGAAGAGCAAAACAAAAGTAAGACCACCGCACAGCAAGCGGCCGGCCGCTGATCTTCAGACCTG
GAGGAGGAGATATGAGGGACAATTGGAGAAGTGAATTATATAAATATAAAGTAGTAAAAATTGAACCATT
AGGAGTAGCACCCACCAAGGCAAAGAGAAGAGTGGTGCAGAGAGAAAAAAGAGCAGTGGGAATAGGAGCT
TTGTTCCTTGGGTTCTTGGGAGCAGCAGGAAGCACTATGGGCGCAGCGTCAATGACGCTGACGGTACAGG
CCAGACAATTATTGTCTGGTATAGTGCAGCAGCAGAACAATTTGCTGAGGGCTATTGAGGCGCAACAGCA
TCTGTTGCAACTCACAGTCTGGGGCATCAAGCAGCTCCAGGCAAGAATCCTGGCTGTGGAAAGATACCTA
AAGGATCAACAGCTCCTGGGGATTTGGGGTTGCTCTGGAAAACTCATTTGCACCACTGCTGTGCCTTGGA
ATGCTAGTTGGAGTAATAAATCTCTGGAACAGATTTGGAATCACACGACCTGGATGGAGTGGGACAGAGA
AATTAACAATTACACAAGCTTAATACACTCCTTAATTGAAGAATCGCAAAACCAGCAAGAAAAGAATGAA
CAAGAATTATTGGAATTAGATAAATGGGCAAGTTTGTGGAATTGGTTTAACATAACAAATTGGCTGTGGT
ATATAAAATTATTCATAATGATAGTAGGAGGCTTGGTAGGTTTAAGAATAGTTTTTGCTGTACTTTCTAT
AGTGAATAGAGTTAGGCAGGGATATTCACCATTATCGTTTCAGACCCACCTCCCAACCCCGAGGGGACCC
GACAGGCCCGAAGGAATAGAAGAAGAAGGTGGAGAGAGAGACAGAGACAGATCCATTCGATTAGTGAACG
GATCTCGACGGTATCGCCAAATGGCAGTATTCATCCACAATTTTAAAAGAAAAGGGGGGATTGGGGGGTA
CAGTGCAGGGGAAAGAATAGTAGACATAATAGCAACAGACATACAAACTAAAGAATTACAAAAACAAATT
ACAAAAATTCAAAATTTTCGGGTTTATTACAGGGACAGCAGAGATCCAGTTTGGATCGATAAGCTTGATA
TCGAATTGCTGCAGCCCCGATAGTCGACTACATTTATATTGGCTCATGTCCAATATGACCGCCATGTTGA
CATTGATTATTGACTAGTTATTAATAGTAATCAATTACGGGGTCATTAGTTCATAGCCCATATATGGAGT
TCCGCGTTACATAACTTACGGTAAATGGCCCGCCTGGCTGACCGCCCAACGACCCCCGCCCATTGACGTC
AATAATGACGTATGTTCCCATAGTAACGCCAATAGGGACTTTCCATTGACGTCAATGGGTGGAGTATTTA
CGGTAAACTGCCCACTTGGCAGTACATCAAGTGTATCATATGCCAAGTCCGCCCCCTATTGACGTCAATG
ACGGTAAATGGCCCGCCTGGCATTATGCCCAGTACATGACCTTACGGGACTTTCCTACTTGGCAGTACAT
CTACGTATTAGTCATCGCTATTACCATGGTGATGCGGTTTTGGCAGTACACCAATGGGCGTGGATAGCGG
TTTGACTCACGGGGATTTCCAAGTCTCCACCCCATTGACGTCAATGGGAGTTTGTTTTGGCACCAAAATC
AACGGGACTTTCCAAAATGTCGTAATAACCCCGCCCCGTTGACGCAAATGGGCGGTAGGCGTGTACGGTG
GGAGGTCTATATAAGCAGAGCTCTCCCTATCAGTGATAGAGATCTCCCTATCAGTGATAGAGATCGTCGT
CGTGCTCGTTTAGTGAACCGTCTGATCTCAACAAGCTGTCTAGAGAATTCAAGCTTGCCACCATGGGTAT
CCTTCCCAGCCCTGGGATGCCTGCGCTGCTCTCCCTCGTGAGCCTTCTCTCCGTGCTGCTGATGGGTTGC
GTAGCTGAAACCGGTGCATCTGGAAGTGGTACCCTTGAGGTGCTGTTTCAGGGACCAGGAGGTAGTGGAT
CTGCTTGGAGCCATCCACAGTTCGAAAAAGGTGGAGGTTCTGGCGGTGGATCAGGTGGAAGTGCATGGTC
TCACCCTCAGTTTGAGAAATAATGACTCGAGGACTCTTGAGTCGAGCTGCAGGCATGCAAGCTTGATATC
GTACGTATCGATAATCAACCTCTGGATTACAAAATTTGTGAAAGATTGACTGGTATTCTTAACTATGTTG
CTCCTTTTACGCTATGTGGATACGCTGCTTTAATGCCTTTGTATCATGCTATTGCTTCCCGTATGGCTTT
CATTTTCTCCTCCTTGTATAAATCCTGGTTGCTGTCTCTTTATGAGGAGTTGTGGCCCGTTGTCAGGCAA
CGTGGCGTGGTGTGCACTGTGTTTGCTGACGCAACCCCCACTGGTTGGGGCATTGCCACCACCTGTCAGC
TCCTTTCCGGGACTTTCGCTTTCCCCCTCCCTATTGCCACGGCGGAACTCATCGCCGCCTGCCTTGCCCG
CTGCTGGACAGGGGCTCGGCTGTTGGGCACTGACAATTCCGTGGTGTTGTCGGGGAAATCATCGTCCTTT
CCTTGGCTGCTCGCCTGTGTTGCCACCTGGATTCTGCGCGGGACGTCCTTCTGCTACGTCCCTTCGGCCC
TCAATCCAGCGGACCTTCCTTCCCGCGGCCTGCTGCCGGCTCTGCGGCCTCTTCCGCGTCTTCGCCTTCG
CCCTCAGACGAGTCGGATCTCCCTTTGGGCCGCCTCCCCGCATCGATACCGTCGTCCACGAGGGAATTAA
TTCGAGCTCCGTACCTTTAAGACCAATGACTTACAAGGCAGCTGTAGATCTTAGCCACTTTTTAAAAGAA
AAGGGGGGACTGGAAGGGCTAATTCACTCCCAACGAAGACAAGATCTGCTTTTTGCTTGTACTGGGTCTC
TCTGGTTAGACCAGATCTGAGCCTGGGAGCTCTCTGGCTAACTAGGGAACCCACTGCTTAAGCCTCAATA
AAGCTTGCCTTGAGTGCTTCAAGTAGTGTGTGCCCGTCTGTTGTGTGACTCTGGTAACTAGAGATCCCTC
AGACCCTTTTAGTCAGTGTGGAAAATCTCTAGCAGCAA
Features (pLannotate 1.2.2; 34 found; start..end, strand, type, name):
     21..39      -  promoter       SP6 promoter: promoter for bacteriophage SP6 RNA polymerase
    267..546     +  CDS            TcR (fragment): tetracycline efflux protein; tet; confers resistance to tetracycline
    547..595     -  misc_feature   bom (fragment): basis of mobility region from pBR322
    697..732     -  CDS            rop (fragment): Rop protein, which maintains plasmids at low copy number; rop
    827..931     +  promoter       AmpR promoter: bla
    932..1792    +  CDS            AmpR: β-lactamase; bla; confers resistance to ampicillin, carbenicillin, and related antibiotics
   1963..2551    +  rep_origin     ori: high-copy-number ColE1/pMB1/pBR322/pUC origin of replication
   2734..2790    +  CDS            lacI (fragment): lac repressor; lacI; The lac repressor binds to the lac operator to inhibit transcription in E. coli. This inhibition can be relieved by adding lactose or isopropyl-β-D-thiogalactopyranoside (IPTG).
   2797..3126    +  promoter       SV40 promoter: SV40 enhancer and early promoter
   3326..3445    +  CDS            gpt (fragment): XGPT_ECOLI - Also known as gpp, gxu. Experimental evidence at protein level: Swiss-Prot protein existence level 1. Purine salvage pathway enzyme that catalyzes the transfer of the ribosyl-5-phosphate group from 5-phospho-alpha-D-ribose 1- diphosphate (PRPP) to the N9 position of the 6-oxopurines guanine and xanthine to form the corresponding ribonucleotides GMP (guanosine 5'- monophosphate) and XMP (xanthosine 5'-monophosphate), with the release of PPi. To a lesser extent, also acts on hypoxanthine (PubMed:9100006, PubMed:3886014). Does not ribophosphorylate adenine (PubMed:3886014). From Esch
   3445..3780    +  CDS            gpt (fragment): XGPT_ECOLI - Also known as gpp, gxu. Experimental evidence at protein level: Swiss-Prot protein existence level 1. Purine salvage pathway enzyme that catalyzes the transfer of the ribosyl-5-phosphate group from 5-phospho-alpha-D-ribose 1- diphosphate (PRPP) to the N9 position of the 6-oxopurines guanine and xanthine to form the corresponding ribonucleotides GMP (guanosine 5'- monophosphate) and XMP (xanthosine 5'-monophosphate), with the release of PPi. To a lesser extent, also acts on hypoxanthine (PubMed:9100006, PubMed:3886014). Does not ribophosphorylate adenine (PubMed:3886014). From Esch
   3875..4180    +  CDS            frsA (fragment): FRSA_ECOLI - Also known as yafA. Experimental evidence at protein level: Swiss-Prot protein existence level 1. Catalyzes the hydrolysis of esters (PubMed:15808744). Displays esterase activity toward pNP-butyrate (PubMed:15808744). May stimulate mixed-acid fermentation by acting as a fermentation/respiration switch that down-regulates respiration and up- regulates fermentation rates (PubMed:15169777). From Escherichia coli (strain K12).
   4184..4258    +  CDS            small t antigen (fragment): SV40 (simian virus 40) small t antigen
   4260..4325    +  intron         small t intron: SV40 (simian virus 40) small t antigen intron
   4455..4475    +  CDS            SV40 NLS: nuclear localization signal of SV40 (simian virus 40) large T antigen
   4794..4877    +  CDS            large T antigen (fragment): large T antigen from SV40 (simian virus 40)
   4900..5034    +  polyA_signal   SV40 poly(A) signal: SV40 polyadenylation signal
   5201..5530    +  CDS            nef (fragment): NEF_HV1BR - Experimental evidence at protein level: Swiss-Prot protein existence level 1. Extracellular Nef protein targets CD4(+) T-lymphocytes for apoptosis by interacting with CXCR4 surface receptors (PubMed:14990729). From Human immunodeficiency virus type 1 group M subtype B (isolate BRU/LAI) (HIV-1).
   5578..5835    +  LTR            5' LTR (truncated): truncated 5' long terminal repeat (LTR) from HIV-1
   5882..6007    +  misc_feature   HIV-1 Ψ: packaging signal of human immunodeficiency virus type 1
   5991..6329    +  CDS            HIV-1 gag (fragment): gag protein from human immunodeficiency virus 1; gag
   6504..6737    +  misc_feature   RRE: The Rev response element (RRE) of HIV-1 allows for Rev-dependent mRNA export from the nucleus to the cytoplasm.
   7114..7214    +  CDS            Rev (fragment): human immunodeficiency virus 1 (HIV-1) Rev protein; rev; enhances nuclear export of unspliced and incompletely spliced viral mRNAs
   7251..7368    +  misc_feature   cPPT/CTS: central polypurine tract and central termination sequence of HIV-1
   7405..7437    -  misc_feature   MCS (fragment): pBluescript multiple cloning site
   7489..7868    +  enhancer       CMV enhancer: human cytomegalovirus immediate early enhancer
   7870..8069    +  promoter       CMV promoter: human cytomegalovirus (CMV) immediate early promoter
   8074..8093    +  promoter       PLtetO-1 promoter (fragment): modified phage lambda PL promoter with tet operator sites (Lutz and Bujard, 1997)
   8095..8114    +  promoter       PLtetO-1 promoter (fragment): modified phage lambda PL promoter with tet operator sites (Lutz and Bujard, 1997)
   8124..8147    +  promoter       tight TRE promoter (fragment): Tet-responsive promoter PTight, consisting of seven tet operator sequences followed by the minimal CMV promoter
   8333..8382    +  CDS            Twin-Strep-tag (fragment): two Strep-Tag®II moieties connected by a linker for enhanced binding to Strep-Tactin®, an engineered form of streptavidin (Schmidt et al., 2013)
   8483..9071    +  misc_feature   WPRE: woodchuck hepatitis virus posttranscriptional regulatory element
   9111..9179    +  CDS            nef (fragment): NEF_HV1Z2 - Experimental evidence at protein level: Swiss-Prot protein existence level 1. Extracellular Nef protein targets CD4(+) T-lymphocytes for apoptosis by interacting with CXCR4 surface receptors. From Human immunodeficiency virus type 1 group M subtype D (isolate Z2/CDC-Z34) (HIV-1).
   9181..9414    +  LTR            3' LTR (ΔU3): self-inactivating 3' long terminal repeat (LTR) from HIV-1
