[The description below was written by a language model from this plasmid's Addgene catalogue record and pLannotate feature annotations shown in this document.]
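Description:
pHR-CMV-TetO2_3C-Twin-Strep is an empty HIV-1-based lentiviral transfer vector built on the pHR-CMV-TetO2 backbone for constitutive or tetracycline-inducible protein expression in mammalian cells. It is maintained in E. coli as a high-copy plasmid through a ColE1/pUC-type origin and selected with ampicillin via the β-lactamase gene. The plasmid backbone also carries remnants of older vectors (fragments of TcR, bom, rop and lacI, plus an SV40 promoter driving a gpt-derived segment followed by SV40 small t intron and poly(A) sequences). These lie outside the region packaged into virus, and several are annotated only as fragments.

The proviral cassette runs from a 5' LTR, annotated as truncated, through the Ψ packaging signal with a partial gag sequence, the Rev response element and the cPPT/CTS. It ends with a WPRE and a self-inactivating ΔU3 3' LTR. Together these elements support RNA packaging, Rev-dependent nuclear export, efficient transduction and enhanced transcript expression, while limiting LTR-driven transcription after integration.

Expression is driven by the CMV major immediate-early enhancer/promoter followed by two tet operator sites, which the annotation tool picks up as short tetO-containing promoter fragments. In cells producing the Tet repressor, transcription is held off until tetracycline or doxycycline is added; in cells lacking the repressor, the promoter should act constitutively. Genes are inserted by restriction cloning between EcoRI/AgeI and KpnI/XhoI, replacing a 12 bp dummy insert. This places the open reading frame in frame with a C-terminal 3C protease cleavage site and a Twin-Strep tag, allowing Strep-Tactin affinity purification followed by tag removal. The associated publication describes the vector's use in lentiviral transduction of mammalian cells for scalable, high-level production of soluble and membrane proteins.
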