Addgene plasmid #113883: pHR-CMV-TetO2_3C-Twin-Strep
Purpose: (Empty Backbone) Mammalian (inducible) protein expression
Depositing lab: A. Radu Aricescu. Depositing organization: University of Oxford. Publication: Lentiviral transduction of mammalian cells for fast, scalable and high-level production of soluble and membrane proteins. Elegheert J, Behiels E, Bishop B, Scott S, Woolley RE, Griffiths SC, Byrne EFX, Chang VT, Stuart DI, Jones EY, Siebold C, Aricescu AR. Nat Protoc. 2018 Nov 19. pii: 10.1038/s41596-018-0075-9. doi: 10.1038/s41596-018-0075-9. PubMed 30455477.
Backbone
  Vector backbone: pHR-CMV-TetO2
  Vector type: Lentiviral
  Tag / fusion protein: 3C-Twin-Strep (C terminal on backbone)
Growth in bacteria
  Bacterial resistance: Ampicillin, 100 μg/mL
  Growth temperature: 37°C
  Growth strain: NEB Stable
  Copy number: High Copy
Gene/Insert
  Gene/Insert name: None
  Promoter: CMV-MIE-TetO2
  Tag / fusion protein: 3C-Twin-Strep (C terminal on backbone)
  Cloning method: Restriction Enzyme; 5′ cloning site EcoRI, AgeI (not destroyed); 3′ cloning site KpnI, XhoI (not destroyed)
  Sequencing primers: 5′ CGTCGTCGTGCTCGTTTAGTG; 3′ CATTAAAGCAGCGTATCCACATAGC
Terms and licenses: Academic/Nonprofit Terms; Industry Terms: Not Available to Industry
Depositor comments: This empty backbone contains a 12bp dummy insert.
How to cite: pHR-CMV-TetO2_3C-Twin-Strep was a gift from A. Radu Aricescu (Addgene plasmid # 113883 ; http://n2t.net/addgene:113883 ; RRID:Addgene_113883)
